Addgene plasmid #238097: pLV-EF1A-PARP11-22-122-EGFP-Hygro
Purpose: Expression of structurally predicted WWE domain of PARP11 with EGFP on C terminal
Depositing lab: Robert Sobol. Depositing organization: Brown University. Publication: Overexpression of the WWE domain of RNF146 modulates poly-(ADP)-ribose dynamics at sites of DNA damage. Al-Rahahleh RQ, Roos WP, Saville KM, Andrews JF, Wu Z, Koczor CA, Prakash A, Sobol RW. DNA Repair (Amst). 2025 Jun;150:103845. doi: 10.1016/j.dnarep.2025.103845. Epub 2025 May 21. PubMed 40403420.
Backbone
  Vector backbone: Lentiviral
  Vector type: Mammalian Expression, Lentiviral
  Selectable markers: Hygromycin
Growth in bacteria
  Bacterial resistance: Ampicillin, 100 μg/mL
  Growth temperature: 37°C
  Growth strain: NEB Stable
  Copy number: High Copy
Gene/Insert
  Gene/Insert name: PARP11
  Species: H. sapiens (human)
  Insert size (bp): 1041
  Mutation: aa 22-112 only
  Entrez Gene: PARP11 (a.k.a. ARTD11, C12orf6, MIB006)
  Promoter: EF1alpha
  Tag / fusion protein: EGFP (C terminal on insert)
  Cloning method: Other
Resource information
  A portion of this plasmid was derived from a plasmid made by: VectorBuilder
Terms and licenses: Academic/Nonprofit Terms; Industry Terms: Not Available to Industry
How to cite: pLV-EF1A-PARP11-22-122-EGFP-Hygro was a gift from Robert Sobol (Addgene plasmid # 238097 ; http://n2t.net/addgene:238097 ; RRID:Addgene_238097)
