[The description below was written by a language model from this plasmid's Addgene catalogue record and pLannotate feature annotations shown in this document.]
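Description:
pLV-EF1A-PARP11-22-122-EGFP-Hygro is a third-generation-style, self-inactivating HIV-1 lentiviral transfer plasmid for mammalian expression, partly derived from a VectorBuilder backbone. In bacteria it is maintained through a high-copy ColE1/pUC-type origin and selected with ampicillin (AmpR). An f1 origin, an SV40 origin and remnants of a lac/T7/T3 cloning region are also annotated in the backbone. The viral portion begins with an RSV promoter fused to a truncated 5' LTR, which makes genomic RNA production Tat-independent. It is followed by the Ψ packaging signal with a partial gag sequence, the RRE for Rev-dependent nuclear export, and the cPPT/CTS element that aids nuclear import. The viral portion ends in a ΔU3 3' LTR that silences LTR promoter activity after integration, with an SV40 poly(A) signal downstream.

The payload is a human EF-1α promoter with its intron A driving a fragment of human PARP11 that corresponds to the structurally predicted WWE domain, fused at its C terminus to EGFP. The cassette is flanked by Gateway attB4, attB1 and attB2 sites left from assembly and is followed by a WPRE to enhance transcript stability and expression. A separate mouse PGK promoter drives the hygromycin phosphotransferase gene (hph), allowing selection of stably transduced cells. The record is inconsistent about the domain boundaries: the plasmid name gives residues 22-122, while the mutation field states 22-112. The annotated PARP11 coding segment of about 280 bp is closer to the shorter range. The listed 1041 bp insert size evidently covers the PARP11 fragment plus linker and EGFP. The associated work examines WWE domains and poly(ADP-ribose) dynamics at sites of DNA damage, so the fluorescent fusion is presumably intended for live-cell imaging of this domain's localisation.
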