Features (pLannotate 1.2.2; 33 found; start..end, strand, type, name):
      3..229     +  promoter       RSV promoter: Rous sarcoma virus enhancer/promoter
    230..410     +  LTR            5' LTR (truncated): truncated 5' long terminal repeat (LTR) from HIV-1
    457..582     +  misc_feature   HIV-1 Ψ: packaging signal of human immunodeficiency virus type 1
    566..929     +  CDS            HIV-1 gag (fragment): gag protein from human immunodeficiency virus 1; gag
   1075..1308    +  misc_feature   RRE: The Rev response element (RRE) of HIV-1 allows for Rev-dependent mRNA export from the nucleus to the cytoplasm.
   1685..1785    +  CDS            Rev (fragment): human immunodeficiency virus 1 (HIV-1) Rev protein; rev; enhances nuclear export of unspliced and incompletely spliced viral mRNAs
   1803..1920    +  misc_feature   cPPT/CTS: central polypurine tract and central termination sequence of HIV-1
   1938..1958    +  protein_bind   attB4: mutant version of attB; core recombination site for the Gateway® BP reaction BP Clonase™
   1978..2189    +  promoter       EF-1α core promoter: core promoter for human elongation factor EF-1α
   2190..2299    +  intron         EF-1α intron A (fragment): intron upstream of the start codon of human EF-1α
   2925..3128    +  intron         EF-1α intron A: truncated intron upstream of the start codon of human EF-1α
   3137..3161    +  protein_bind   attB1: mutant version of attB; recombination site for the Gateway® BP reaction BP Clonase™
   3165..3446    +  CDS            PARP11 (fragment): PAR11_HUMAN - Also known as C12orf6. Experimental evidence at protein level: Swiss-Prot protein existence level 1. Mono-ADP-ribosyltransferase that mediates mono-ADP- ribosylation of target proteins (PubMed:25043379, PubMed:25673562). Plays a role in nuclear envelope stability and nuclear remodeling during spermiogenesis (By similarity). From Homo sapiens (Human).
   3492..4211    +  CDS            EGFP: the original enhanced GFP (Yang et al., 1996) mammalian codon-optimized
   4212..4236    -  protein_bind   attB2: mutant version of attB; recombination site for the Gateway® BP reaction BP Clonase™
   4254..4842    +  misc_feature   WPRE: woodchuck hepatitis virus posttranscriptional regulatory element
   4873..5372    +  promoter       PGK promoter: mouse phosphoglycerate kinase 1 promoter
   5389..6411    +  CDS            hph: KHYB_ECOLX - Experimental evidence at protein level: Swiss-Prot protein existence level 1. The aminoglycoside phosphotransferases achieve inactivation of their antibiotic substrates by phosphorylation. Only phosphorylates hygromycin and closely related compounds such as demethyl analogs and destomycin. From Escherichia coli.
   6407..6484    +  CDS            nef (fragment): NEF_HV1Z2 - Experimental evidence at protein level: Swiss-Prot protein existence level 1. Extracellular Nef protein targets CD4(+) T-lymphocytes for apoptosis by interacting with CXCR4 surface receptors. From Human immunodeficiency virus type 1 group M subtype D (isolate Z2/CDC-Z34) (HIV-1).
   6486..6719    +  LTR            3' LTR (ΔU3): self-inactivating 3' long terminal repeat (LTR) from HIV-1
   6791..6912    +  polyA_signal   SV40 poly(A) signal: SV40 polyadenylation signal
   6952..7087    +  rep_origin     SV40 ori: SV40 origin of replication
   7108..7126    -  promoter       T7 promoter: promoter for bacteriophage T7 RNA polymerase
   7134..7289    +  CDS            lacZα (fragment): LacZα fragment of β-galactosidase; lacZ fragment
   7294..7722    +  rep_origin     f1 ori (sequence partly withheld): f1 bacteriophage origin of replication; arrow indicates direction of (+) strand synthesis
   7775..7879    +  promoter       AmpR promoter: bla
   7880..8740    +  CDS            AmpR: β-lactamase; bla; confers resistance to ampicillin, carbenicillin, and related antibiotics
   8911..9499    +  rep_origin     ori: high-copy-number ColE1/pMB1/pBR322/pUC origin of replication
   9682..9774    +  CDS            lacI (fragment): lac repressor; lacI; The lac repressor binds to the lac operator to inhibit transcription in E. coli. This inhibition can be relieved by adding lactose or isopropyl-β-D-thiogalactopyranoside (IPTG).
   9787..9808    +  protein_bind   CAP binding site: CAP binding activates transcription in the presence of cAMP. E. coli catabolite activator protein
   9823..9853    +  promoter       lac promoter: promoter for the E. coli lac operon
   9861..9877    +  protein_bind   lac operator: The lac repressor binds to the lac operator to inhibit transcription in E. coli. This inhibition can be relieved by adding lactose or isopropyl-β-D-thiogalactopyranoside (IPTG). lac repressor encoded by lacI
   9922..9940    +  promoter       T3 promoter: promoter for bacteriophage T3 RNA polymerase
>Addgene plasmid #238097 | pLV-EF1A-PARP11-22-122-EGFP-Hygro | addgene full sequence | sequence record 472677 | Addgene NGS Result
AATGTAGTCTTATGCAATACTCTTGTAGTCTTGCAACATGGTAACGATGAGTTAGCAACATGCCTTACAA
GGAGAGAAAAAGCACCGTGCATGCCGATTGGTGGAAGTAAGGTGGTACGATCGTGCCTTATTAGGAAGGC
AACAGACGGGTCTGACATGGATTGGACGAACCACTGAATTGCCGCATTGCAGAGATATTGTATTTAAGTG
CCTAGCTCGATACATAAACGGGTCTCTCTGGTTAGACCAGATCTGAGCCTGGGAGCTCTCTGGCTAACTA
GGGAACCCACTGCTTAAGCCTCAATAAAGCTTGCCTTGAGTGCTTCAAGTAGTGTGTGCCCGTCTGTTGT
GTGACTCTGGTAACTAGAGATCCCTCAGACCCTTTTAGTCAGTGTGGAAAATCTCTAGCAGTGGCGCCCG
AACAGGGACTTGAAAGCGAAAGGGAAACCAGAGGAGCTCTCTCGACGCAGGACTCGGCTTGCTGAAGCGC
GCACGGCAAGAGGCGAGGGGCGGCGACTGGTGAGTACGCCAAAAATTTTGACTAGCGGAGGCTAGAAGGA
GAGAGATGGGTGCGAGAGCGTCAGTATTAAGCGGGGGAGAATTAGATCGCGATGGGAAAAAATTCGGTTA
AGGCCAGGGGGAAAGAAAAAATATAAATTAAAACATATAGTATGGGCAAGCAGGGAGCTAGAACGATTCG
CAGTTAATCCTGGCCTGTTAGAAACATCAGAAGGCTGTAGACAAATACTGGGACAGCTACAACCATCCCT
TCAGACAGGATCAGAAGAACTTAGATCATTATATAATACAGTAGCAACCCTCTATTGTGTGCATCAAAGG
ATAGAGATAAAAGACACCAAGGAAGCTTTAGACAAGATAGAGGAAGAGCAAAACAAAAGTAAGACCACCG
CACAGCAAGCGGCCGCTGATCTTCAGACCTGGAGGAGGAGATATGAGGGACAATTGGAGAAGTGAATTAT
ATAAATATAAAGTAGTAAAAATTGAACCATTAGGAGTAGCACCCACCAAGGCAAAGAGAAGAGTGGTGCA
GAGAGAAAAAAGAGCAGTGGGAATAGGAGCTTTGTTCCTTGGGTTCTTGGGAGCAGCAGGAAGCACTATG
GGCGCAGCGTCAATGACGCTGACGGTACAGGCCAGACAATTATTGTCTGGTATAGTGCAGCAGCAGAACA
ATTTGCTGAGGGCTATTGAGGCGCAACAGCATCTGTTGCAACTCACAGTCTGGGGCATCAAGCAGCTCCA
GGCAAGAATCCTGGCTGTGGAAAGATACCTAAAGGATCAACAGCTCCTGGGGATTTGGGGTTGCTCTGGA
AAACTCATTTGCACCACTGCTGTGCCTTGGAATGCTAGTTGGAGTAATAAATCTCTGGAACAGATTTGGA
ATCACACGACCTGGATGGAGTGGGACAGAGAAATTAACAATTACACAAGCTTAATACACTCCTTAATTGA
AGAATCGCAAAACCAGCAAGAAAAGAATGAACAAGAATTATTGGAATTAGATAAATGGGCAAGTTTGTGG
AATTGGTTTAACATAACAAATTGGCTGTGGTATATAAAATTATTCATAATGATAGTAGGAGGCTTGGTAG
GTTTAAGAATAGTTTTTGCTGTACTTTCTATAGTGAATAGAGTTAGGCAGGGATATTCACCATTATCGTT
TCAGACCCACCTCCCAACCCCGAGGGGACCCGACAGGCCCGAAGGAATAGAAGAAGAAGGTGGAGAGAGA
GACAGAGACAGATCCATTCGATTAGTGAACGGATCTCGACGGTATCGCTAGCTTTTAAAAGAAAAGGGGG
GATTGGGGGGTACAGTGCAGGGGAAAGAATAGTAGACATAATAGCAACAGACATACAAACTAAAGAATTA
CAAAAACAAATTACAAAAATTCAAAATTTTACTAGTGATTATCGGATCAACTTTGTATAGAAAAGTTGGG
CTCCGGTGCCCGTCAGTGGGCAGAGCGCACATCGCCCACAGTCCCCGAGAAGTTGGGGGGAGGGGTCGGC
AATTGAACCGGTGCCTAGAGAAGGTGGCGCGGGGTAAACTGGGAAAGTGATGTCGTGTACTGGCTCCGCC
TTTTTCCCGAGGGTGGGGGAGAACCGTATATAAGTGCAGTAGTCGCCGTGAACGTTCTTTTTCGCAACGG
GTTTGCCGCCAGAACACAGGTAAGTGCCGTGTGTGGTTCCCGCGGGCCTGGCCTCTTTACGGGTTATGGC
CCTTGCGTGCCTTGAATTACTTCCACCTGGCTGCAGTACGTGATTCTTGATCCCGAGCTTCGGGTTGGAA
GTGGGTGGGAGAGTTCGAGGCCTTGCGCTTAAGGAGCCCCTTCGCCTCGTGCTTGAGTTGAGGCCTGGCC
TGGGCGCTGGGGCCGCCGCGTGCGAATCTGGTGGCACCTTCGCGCCTGTCTCGCTGCTTTCGATAAGTCT
CTAGCCATTTAAAATTTTTGATGACCTGCTGCGACGCTTTTTTTCTGGCAAGATAGTCTTGTAAATGCGG
GCCAAGATCTGCACACTGGTATTTCGGTTTTTGGGGCCGCGGGCGGCGACGGGGCCCGTGCGTCCCAGCG
CACATGTTCGGCGAGGCGGGGCCTGCGAGCGCGGCCACCGAGAATCGGACGGGGGTAGTCTCAAGCTGGC
CGGCCTGCTCTGGTGCCTGGTCTCGCGCCGCCGTGTATCGCCCCGCCCTGGGCGGCAAGGCTGGCCCGGT
CGGCACCAGTTGCGTGAGCGGAAAGATGGCCGCTTCCCGGCCCTGCTGCAGGGAGCTCAAAATGGAGGAC
GCGGCGCTCGGGAGAGCGGGCGGGTGAGTCACCCACACAAAGGAAAAGGGCCTTTCCGTCCTCAGCCGTC
GCTTCATGTGACTCCACGGAGTACCGGGCGCCGTCCAGGCACCTCGATTAGTTCTCGAGCTTTTGGAGTA
CGTCGTCTTTAGGTTGGGGGGAGGGGTTTTATGCGATGGAGTTTCCCCACACTGAGTGGGTGGAGACTGA
AGTTAGGCCAGCTTGGCACTTGATGTAATTCTCCTTGGAATTTGCCCTTTTTGAGTTTGGATCTTGGTTC
ATTCTCAAGCCTCAGACAGTGGTTCAAAGTTTTTTTCTTCCATTTCAGGTGTCGTGACAAGTTTGTACAA
AAAAGCAGGCTGCCACCATGAATGAGGTGGACGACATGGACACCAGTGATACCCAGTGGGGCTGGTTCTA
TCTGGCCGAGTGCGGCAAATGGCACATGTTTCAGCCAGACACCAACAGCCAGTGCTCTGTGAGCTCCGAG
GACATCGAAAAGTCCTTCAAAACCAACCCTTGCGGCAGCATCAGCTTCACCACCAGCAAGTTTAGCTACA
AAATTGACTTCGCCGAAATGAAGCAGATGAATCTGACCACTGGCAAGCAGCGACTGATCAAGCGCGCCCC
CTTCTCCATCAGCTCCGGGGGCGGGGGCTCCGGAGGCGGCGGCAGCGGCGGCGGGGGCTCTATGGTGAGC
AAGGGCGAGGAGCTGTTCACCGGGGTGGTGCCCATCCTGGTCGAGCTGGACGGCGACGTAAACGGCCACA
AGTTCAGCGTGTCCGGCGAGGGCGAGGGCGATGCCACCTACGGCAAGCTGACCCTGAAGTTCATCTGCAC
CACCGGCAAGCTGCCCGTGCCCTGGCCCACCCTCGTGACCACCCTGACCTACGGCGTGCAGTGCTTCAGC
CGCTACCCCGACCACATGAAGCAGCACGACTTCTTCAAGTCCGCCATGCCCGAAGGCTACGTCCAGGAGC
GCACCATCTTCTTCAAGGACGACGGCAACTACAAGACCCGCGCCGAGGTGAAGTTCGAGGGCGACACCCT
GGTGAACCGCATCGAGCTGAAGGGCATCGACTTCAAGGAGGACGGCAACATCCTGGGGCACAAGCTGGAG
TACAACTACAACAGCCACAACGTCTATATCATGGCCGACAAGCAGAAGAACGGCATCAAGGTGAACTTCA
AGATCCGCCACAACATCGAGGACGGCAGCGTGCAGCTCGCCGACCACTACCAGCAGAACACCCCCATCGG
CGACGGCCCCGTGCTGCTGCCCGACAACCACTACCTGAGCACCCAGTCCGCCCTGAGCAAAGACCCCAAC
GAGAAGCGCGATCACATGGTCCTGCTGGAGTTCGTGACCGCCGCCGGGATCACTCTCGGCATGGACGAGC
TGTACAAGTAAACCCAGCTTTCTTGTACAAAGTGGTGATAATCGAATTCCGATAATCAACCTCTGGATTA
CAAAATTTGTGAAAGATTGACTGGTATTCTTAACTATGTTGCTCCTTTTACGCTATGTGGATACGCTGCT
TTAATGCCTTTGTATCATGCTATTGCTTCCCGTATGGCTTTCATTTTCTCCTCCTTGTATAAATCCTGGT
TGCTGTCTCTTTATGAGGAGTTGTGGCCCGTTGTCAGGCAACGTGGCGTGGTGTGCACTGTGTTTGCTGA
CGCAACCCCCACTGGTTGGGGCATTGCCACCACCTGTCAGCTCCTTTCCGGGACTTTCGCTTTCCCCCTC
CCTATTGCCACGGCGGAACTCATCGCCGCCTGCCTTGCCCGCTGCTGGACAGGGGCTCGGCTGTTGGGCA
CTGACAATTCCGTGGTGTTGTCGGGGAAGCTGACGTCCTTTCCATGGCTGCTCGCCTGTGTTGCCACCTG
GATTCTGCGCGGGACGTCCTTCTGCTACGTCCCTTCGGCCCTCAATCCAGCGGACCTTCCTTCCCGCGGC
CTGCTGCCGGCTCTGCGGCCTCTTCCGCGTCTTCGCCTTCGCCCTCAGACGAGTCGGATCTCCCTTTGGG
CCGCCTCCCCGCATCGGGAATTCCCGCGGTTCGAATTCTACCGGGTAGGGGAGGCGCTTTTCCCAAGGCA
GTCTGGAGCATGCGCTTTAGCAGCCCCGCTGGGCACTTGGCGCTACACAAGTGGCCTCTGGCCTCGCACA
CATTCCACATCCACCGGTAGGCGCCAACCGGCTCCGTTCTTTGGTGGCCCCTTCGCGCCACCTTCTACTC
CTCCCCTAGTCAGGAAGTTCCCCCCCGCCCCGCAGCTCGCGTCGTGCAGGACGTGACAAATGGAAGTAGC
ACGTCTCACTAGTCTCGTGCAGATGGACAGCACCGCTGAGCAATGGAAGCGGGTAGGCCTTTGGGGCAGC
GGCCAATAGCAGCTTTGCTCCTTCGCTTTCTGGGCTCAGAGGCTGGGAAGGGGTGGGTCCGGGGGCGGGC
TCAGGGGCGGGCTCAGGGGCGGGGCGGGCGCCCGAAGGTCCTCCGGAGGCCCGGCATTCTGCACGCTTCA
AAAGCGCACGTCTGCCGCGCTGTTCTCCTCTTCCTCATCTCCGGGCCTTTCGACCTCACGTGGCCACCAT
GAAAAAGCCTGAACTCACCGCGACGTCTGTCGAGAAGTTTCTGATCGAAAAGTTCGACAGCGTCTCCGAC
CTGATGCAGCTCTCGGAGGGCGAAGAATCTCGTGCTTTCAGCTTCGATGTAGGAGGGCGTGGATATGTCC
TGCGGGTAAATAGCTGCGCCGATGGTTTCTACAAAGATCGTTATGTTTATCGGCACTTTGCATCGGCCGC
GCTCCCGATTCCGGAAGTGCTTGACATTGGGGAATTTAGCGAGAGCCTGACCTATTGCATCTCCCGCCGT
GCACAGGGTGTCACGTTGCAAGACCTGCCTGAAACCGAACTGCCCGCTGTTCTGCAGCCGGTCGCGGAGG
CCATGGATGCGATCGCTGCGGCCGATCTTAGCCAGACGAGCGGGTTCGGCCCATTCGGACCGCAAGGAAT
CGGTCAATACACTACATGGCGTGATTTCATATGCGCGATTGCTGATCCCCATGTGTATCACTGGCAAACT
GTGATGGACGACACCGTCAGTGCGTCCGTCGCGCAGGCTCTCGATGAGCTGATGCTTTGGGCCGAGGACT
GCCCCGAAGTCCGGCACCTCGTGCACGCGGATTTCGGCTCCAACAATGTCCTGACGGACAATGGCCGCAT
AACAGCGGTCATTGACTGGAGCGAGGCGATGTTCGGGGATTCCCAATACGAGGTCGCCAACATCTTCTTC
TGGAGGCCGTGGTTGGCTTGTATGGAGCAGCAGACGCGCTACTTCGAGCGGAGGCATCCGGAGCTTGCAG
GATCGCCGCGGCTCCGGGCGTATATGCTCCGCATTGGTCTTGACCAACTCTATCAGAGCTTGGTTGACGG
CAATTTCGATGATGCAGCTTGGGCGCAGGGTCGATGCGACGCAATCGTCCGATCCGGAGCCGGGACTGTC
GGGCGTACACAAATCGCCCGCAGAAGCGCGGCCGTCTGGACCGATGGCTGTGTAGAAGTACTCGCCGATA
GTGGAAACCGACGCCCCAGCACTCGTCCGAGGGCAAAGGAATAGGGTACCTTTAAGACCAATGACTTACA
AGGCAGCTGTAGATCTTAGCCACTTTTTAAAAGAAAAGGGGGGACTGGAAGGGCTAATTCACTCCCAACG
AAGACAAGATCTGCTTTTTGCTTGTACTGGGTCTCTCTGGTTAGACCAGATCTGAGCCTGGGAGCTCTCT
GGCTAACTAGGGAACCCACTGCTTAAGCCTCAATAAAGCTTGCCTTGAGTGCTTCAAGTAGTGTGTGCCC
GTCTGTTGTGTGACTCTGGTAACTAGAGATCCCTCAGACCCTTTTAGTCAGTGTGGAAAATCTCTAGCAG
TAGTAGTTCATGTCATCTTATTATTCAGTATTTATAACTTGCAAAGAAATGAATATCAGAGAGTGAGAGG
AACTTGTTTATTGCAGCTTATAATGGTTACAAATAAAGCAATAGCATCACAAATTTCACAAATAAAGCAT
TTTTTTCACTGCATTCTAGTTGTGGTTTGTCCAAACTCATCAATGTATCTTATCATGTCTGGCTCTAGCT
ATCCCGCCCCTAACTCCGCCCATCCCGCCCCTAACTCCGCCCAGTTCCGCCCATTCTCCGCCCCATGGCT
GACTAATTTTTTTTATTTATGCAGAGGCCGAGGCCGCCTCGGCCTCTGAGCTATTCCAGAAGTAGTGAGG
AGGCTTTTTTGGAGGCCTAGGGACGTACCCAATTCGCCCTATAGTGAGTCGTATTACGCGCGCTCACTGG
CCGTCGTTTTACAACGTCGTGACTGGGAAAACCCTGGCGTTACCCAACTTAATCGCCTTGCAGCACATCC
CCCTTTCGCCAGCTGGCGTAATAGCGAAGAGGCCCGCACCGATCGCCCTTCCCAACAGTTGCGCAGCCTG
AATGGCGAATGGG
[124 nt withheld, positions 7294-7417]
C
[91 nt withheld, positions 7419-7509]
A
[49 nt withheld, positions 7511-7559]
CCTTTGACGTTGGAGTCCACGTTCTTT
[37 nt withheld, positions 7587-7623]
ACCCTATCTCGGTCTATTCTTTTGATTTATAAGGGATTTTGCCGATTTCGGCCTATTGGTTAAAAAATGA
GCTGATTTAACAAAAATTTAACGCGAATTTTAACAAAATATTAACGCTTACAATTTAGGTGGCACTTTTC
GGGGAAATGTGCGCGGAACCCCTATTTGTTTATTTTTCTAAATACATTCAAATATGTATCCGCTCATGAG
ACAATAACCCTGATAAATGCTTCAATAATATTGAAAAAGGAAGAGTATGAGTATTCAACATTTCCGTGTC
GCCCTTATTCCCTTTTTTGCGGCATTTTGCCTTCCTGTTTTTGCTCACCCAGAAACGCTGGTGAAAGTAA
AAGATGCTGAAGATCAGTTGGGTGCACGAGTGGGTTACATCGAACTGGATCTCAACAGCGGTAAGATCCT
TGAGAGTTTTCGCCCCGAAGAACGTTTTCCAATGATGAGCACTTTTAAAGTTCTGCTATGTGGCGCGGTA
TTATCCCGTATTGACGCCGGGCAAGAGCAACTCGGTCGCCGCATACACTATTCTCAGAATGACTTGGTTG
AGTACTCACCAGTCACAGAAAAGCATCTTACGGATGGCATGACAGTAAGAGAATTATGCAGTGCTGCCAT
AACCATGAGTGATAACACTGCGGCCAACTTACTTCTGACAACGATCGGAGGACCGAAGGAGCTAACCGCT
TTTTTGCACAACATGGGGGATCATGTAACTCGCCTTGATCGTTGGGAACCGGAGCTGAATGAAGCCATAC
CAAACGACGAGCGTGACACCACGATGCCTGTAGCAATGGCAACAACGTTGCGCAAACTATTAACTGGCGA
ACTACTTACTCTAGCTTCCCGGCAACAATTAATAGACTGGATGGAGGCGGATAAAGTTGCAGGACCACTT
CTGCGCTCGGCCCTTCCGGCTGGCTGGTTTATTGCTGATAAATCTGGAGCCGGTGAGCGTGGGTCTCGCG
GTATCATTGCAGCACTGGGGCCAGATGGTAAGCCCTCCCGTATCGTAGTTATCTACACGACGGGGAGTCA
GGCAACTATGGATGAACGAAATAGACAGATCGCTGAGATAGGTGCCTCACTGATTAAGCATTGGTAACTG
TCAGACCAAGTTTACTCATATATACTTTAGATTGATTTAAAACTTCATTTTTAATTTAAAAGGATCTAGG
TGAAGATCCTTTTTGATAATCTCATGACCAAAATCCCTTAACGTGAGTTTTCGTTCCACTGAGCGTCAGA
CCCCGTAGAAAAGATCAAAGGATCTTCTTGAGATCCTTTTTTTCTGCGCGTAATCTGCTGCTTGCAAACA
AAAAAACCACCGCTACCAGCGGTGGTTTGTTTGCCGGATCAAGAGCTACCAACTCTTTTTCCGAAGGTAA
CTGGCTTCAGCAGAGCGCAGATACCAAATACTGTTCTTCTAGTGTAGCCGTAGTTAGGCCACCACTTCAA
GAACTCTGTAGCACCGCCTACATACCTCGCTCTGCTAATCCTGTTACCAGTGGCTGCTGCCAGTGGCGAT
AAGTCGTGTCTTACCGGGTTGGACTCAAGACGATAGTTACCGGATAAGGCGCAGCGGTCGGGCTGAACGG
GGGGTTCGTGCACACAGCCCAGCTTGGAGCGAACGACCTACACCGAACTGAGATACCTACAGCGTGAGCT
ATGAGAAAGCGCCACGCTTCCCGAAGAGAGAAAGGCGGACAGGTATCCGGTAAGCGGCAGGGTCGGAACA
GGAGAGCGCACGAGGGAGCTTCCAGGGGGAAACGCCTGGTATCTTTATAGTCCTGTCGGGTTTCGCCACC
TCTGACTTGAGCGTCGATTTTTGTGATGCTCGTCAGGGGGGCGGAGCCTATGGAAAAACGCCAGCAACGC
GGCCTTTTTACGGTTCCTGGCCTTTTGCTGGCCTTTTGCTCACATGTTCTTTCCTGCGTTATCCCCTGAT
TCTGTGGATAACCGTATTACCGCCTTTGAGTGAGCTGATACCGCTCGCCGCAGCCGAACGACCGAGCGCA
GCGAGTCAGTGAGCGAGGAAGCGGAAGAGCGCCCAATACGCAAACCGCCTCTCCCCGCGCGTTGGCCGAT
TCATTAATGCAGCTGGCACGACAGGTTTCCCGACTGGAAAGCGGGCAGTGAGCGCAACGCAATTAATGTG
AGTTAGCTCACTCATTAGGCACCCCAGGCTTTACACTTTATGCTTCCGGCTCGTATGTTGTGTGGAATTG
TGAGCGGATAACAATTTCACACAGGAAACAGCTATGACCATGATTACGCCAAGCGCGCAATTAACCCTCA
CTAAAGGGAACAAAAGCTGGAGCTGCAAGCTT
